>Addgene plasmid #52739 | TIRAP-GFP | addgene partial sequence | sequence record 83586 | pLXSN5 5'-CCCTTGAACCTCCTCGTTCGACC-3'
GCCCTCACTCCTTCTCTAGGCGCCGGAATTAGATCTCTCGAGCTCAAGCTTATGGCATCATCGACCTCCC
TCCCAGCTCCTGGCTCTCGGCCTAAGAAGCCTCTAGGCAAGATGGCTGACTGGTTCAGGCAGACCCTGCT
GAAGAAGCCCAAGAAGAGGCCCAACTCCCCAGAAAGCACCTCCAGCGATGCTTCACAGCCTACCTCACAG
GACAGCCCACTACCCCCAAGCCTCAGCTCAGTCACGTCTCCCAGCCTGCCACCCACACATGCGAGTGACA
GTGGCAGTAGTCGCTGGAGCAAAGACTATGACGTCTGCGTGTGCCACAGTGAGGAAGACCTGGTGGCCGC
CCAGGACCTGGTCTCCTACTTGGAAGGCAGCACTGCCAGCCTGCGCTGCTTCCTGCAACTCCGGGATGCA
ACCCCAGGCGGCGCTATAGTGTCCGAGCTGTGCCAGGCACTGAGCAGTAGTCACTGCCGGGTGCTGCTCA
TCACGCCGGGCTTCCTTCAGGACCCCTGGTGCAAGTACCAGATGCTGCAGGCCCTGACCGAGGCTCCAGG
GGCCGAGGGCTGCACCATCCCCCTGCTGTCGGGCCTCAGCAGAGCTGCCTACCCACCTGAGCTCCGATTC
ATGTACTACGTCGATGGCAGGGGCCCTGATGGTGGCTTTCGTCAAGTCAAAGAAGCTGTCATGCGTTGTA
AGCTACTACAGGAGGGAGAAGGGGAACGGGATTCAGCTACAGTATCTGATCTACTGGTACCGCGGGCCCG
GGATCCACCGGTCGCCACCATGGTGAGCAAGGGCGAGGAGCTGTTCACCGGGGTGGTGCCCATCCTGGTC
GAGCTGGACGGCGACGTAAACGGCCACAAGTTCAGCGTGTCCGGCGAGGGCGAGGGCGATGCCACCTACG
GCAAGCTGACCCTGAAGTTCATCTGCACCACCGGCAAGCTGCCCGTGCCCTGG
