[The description below was written by a language model from this plasmid's Addgene catalogue record.]
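Description:
TIRAP-GFP is a retroviral mammalian expression plasmid built on the MSCV2.2 (murine stem cell virus) backbone. It is propagated in E. coli under ampicillin selection; the record lists the copy number as unknown and provides no feature table, so the bacterial origin and the exact arrangement of viral elements are not documented here. As an MSCV-type vector, it would be expected to carry retroviral long terminal repeats and a packaging signal. These allow the transcript to be packaged into retroviral particles in a suitable packaging cell line and stably integrated into target cells, with the LTR typically driving expression. The record does not explicitly state the promoter.

The payload is wild-type human TIRAP (Toll/IL-1 receptor adaptor protein, also known as Mal), fused at its C terminus to GFP, with a recorded insert size of about 1.6 kb. Downstream of the fusion, an internal ribosome entry site directs translation of human CD2 from the same transcript. Because CD2 is a cell-surface protein, it serves as the selectable marker in place of a drug-resistance gene. Transduced cells can be identified or enriched by antibody staining for CD2, independently of the GFP signal.

TIRAP is an adaptor in Toll-like receptor signalling, and the GFP fusion lets its subcellular distribution be visualised in living or fixed cells. The associated publication concerns how a lipid-binding protein diversifies the subcellular sites of TLR signal transduction. This is consistent with using the construct as the wild-type reference for localisation and signalling studies in stably transduced cells.
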