Addgene plasmid #52739: TIRAP-GFP
Purpose: Retroviral vector expresses WT hTIRAPfused to GFP. Also contains IRES-hCD2 as selectable marker
Depositing lab: Jonathan Kagan. Depositing organization: Boston Children's Hospital. Publication: A promiscuous lipid-binding protein diversifies the subcellular sites of toll-like receptor signal transduction. Bonham KS, Orzalli MH, Hayashi K, Wolf AI, Glanemann C, Weninger W, Iwasaki A, Knipe DM, Kagan JC. Cell. 2014 Feb 13;156(4):705-16. doi: 10.1016/j.cell.2014.01.019. PubMed 24529375.
Backbone
  Vector backbone: MSCV2.2
  Vector type: Mammalian Expression, Retroviral
  Selectable markers: human CD2
Growth in bacteria
  Bacterial resistance: Ampicillin, 100 μg/mL
  Growth temperature: 37°C
  Growth strain: DH5alpha
  Copy number: Unknown
Gene/Insert
  Gene/Insert name: Toll/IL-1 Receptor adaptor protein (alt names: TIRAP; Mal)
  Species: H. sapiens (human)
  Insert size (bp): 1600
  GenBank ID: AF378129.1 TIRAP
  Entrez Gene: TIRAP (a.k.a. BACTS1, Mal, MyD88-2, wyatt)
  Tag / fusion protein: GFP (C terminal on insert)
Terms and licenses: Academic/Nonprofit Terms; Industry Terms: Not Available to Industry
How to cite: TIRAP-GFP was a gift from Jonathan Kagan (Addgene plasmid # 52739 ; http://n2t.net/addgene:52739 ; RRID:Addgene_52739)
